>Addgene plasmid #149490 | pWLxR5 | addgene full sequence | sequence record 314925 | Addgene NGS Result
GGTGGCACTTTTCGGGGAGACATCGCTTACTAGTAGCGGCCGCTGCAGTCCGGCAAAAAAGGGCAAGGTG
TCACCACCCTGCCCTTTTTCTTTAAAACCGAAAAGATTACTTCGCGTTATGCAGGCTTCCTCGCTCACTG
ACTCGCTGCGCTCGGTCGTTCGGCTGCGGCGAGCGGTATCAGCTCACTCAAAGGCGGTAATCAAACCAAC
GTTTTATCTATACCGCTACAGGGTATTTAATTCCTATTTAATCTGCGCTAGAATGAGGCATGTTTAACCG
AATCTGACGTTTTCCCTGCAAATGCCAAAATACTATGCCTATCTCCGGGTTTCGCGTGACGGCCAAGACC
CGGAAAACCAAAAATACGGTTTGCTCGAATACGCGAACGCCAAAGGCTTCGCGCCGCTACAGATCGAGGA
AGAAATTGCCAGCAGAGCAAAGGACTGGCGCAAGCGCAAGCTCGGAGCAATCATCGAAAAGGCCGAGCGT
AGCGACGTGCTACTGACGCCGGAGATTACGCGCATTGCCGGTTCCGCCCTCGCCGCCTTGGAAATTCTCA
AAGCGGCGAGCGAGCGCGGCCTAATCGTCCATGTGACCAAACAGAAGATCATCATGGACGGCAGCCTACA
AAGCGACATCATGGCAACCGTGCTTGGCTTGGCTGCACAGATCGAGCGGCATTTCATTCAGGCACGTACC
ACCGAGGCGCTACAAGTCGCCAGAGAGCGCGGCAAGACGCTCGGGCGACCCAAGGGCAGCAAATCGAGCG
CCTTGAAGCTGGACAGCCGTATTGATGAAGTACAGGCATACGTGAACCTTGGCTTGCCGCAAAGTCGCGC
AGCCGAGTTGTTAGGCGTCAGCCCTCACACCTTGCGCCTGTTCATCAAACGCCGGAACATCAAACCCACA
AACACTAGACCAACCATCACCATGCCGGGGAGGGAACAACATGCCTAAGAACAACAAAGCCCCCGGCCAT
CGTATCAACGAGATCATCAAGACGAGCCTCGCGCTCGAAATGGAGGATGCCCGCGAAGCTGGCTTAGTCG
GCTACATGGCCCGTTGCCTTGTGCAAGCGACCATGCCCCACACCGACCCCAAGACCAGCTACTTTGAGCG
CACCAATGGCATCGTCACCTTGTCGATCATGGGCAAGCCGAGCATCGGCCTGCCCTACGGTTCTATGCCG
CGCACCTTGCTTGCTTGGATATGCACCGAGGCCGTGCGAACGAAAGACCCCGTGTTGAACCTTGGCCGGT
CGCAATCGGAATTTCTACAAAGGCTCGGAATGCACACCGATGGCCGTTACACGGCCACCCTTCGCAATCA
GGCGCAACGCCTGTTTTCATCCATGATTTCGCTTGCCGGCGAGCAAGGCAATGACTTCGGCATTGAGAAC
GTCGTCATTGCCAAGCGCGCTTTTCTATTCTGGAATCCCAAGCGGCCAGAAGATCGGGCGCTATGGGATA
GCACCCTCACCCTCACAGGCGATTTCTTCGAGGAAGTCACCCGCTCACCGGTTCCTATCCGAATCGACTA
CCTGCATGCCTTGCGGCAGTCTCCGCTTGCGATGGACATTTACACGTGGCTGACCTATCGCGTGTTCCTG
TTGCGGGCCAAGGGCCGCCCCTTCGTGCAAATCCCTTGGGTCGCCCTGCAAGCGCAATTCGGCTCATCCT
ATGGCAGCCGCGCACGCAACTCGCCCGAACTGGACGATAAGGCCCGAGAGCGGGCAGAGCGGGCAGCACT
CGCCAGCTTCAAATACAACTTCAAAAAGCGCCTACGCGAAGTGTTGATTGTCTATCCCGAGGCAAGCGAC
TGCATCGAAGATGACGGCGAATGCCTGCGCATCAAATCCACACGCCTGCATGTCACCCGCGCACCCGGCA
AGGGCGCTCGCATCGGCCCCCCTCCGACTTGACCAGGCCAACGCTACGCTTGGCTTGGTCAAGCCTTCCC
ATCCAACAGCCCGCCGTCGAGCGGGCTTTTTTATCCCCGGAAGCCTGTGGATAGAGGGTAGTTATCCACG
TGAAACCGCTAATGCCCCGCAAAGCCTTGATTCACGGGGCTTTCCGGCCCGCTCCAAAAACTATCCACGT
GAAATCGCTAATCAGGGTACGTGAAATCGCTAATCGGAGTACGTGAAATCGCTAATAAGGTCACGTGAAA
TCGCTAATCAAAAAGGCACGTGAGAACGCTAATAGCCCTTTCAGATCAACAGCTTGCAAACACCCCTCGC
TCCGGCAAGTAGTTACAGCAAGTAGTATGTTCAATTAGCTTTTCAATTATGAATATATATATCAATTATT
GGTCGCCCTTGGCTTGTGGACAATGCGCTACGCGCACCGGCTCCGCCCGTGGACAACCGCAAGCGGTTGC
CCACCGTCGAGCGCCAGCGCCTTTGCCCACAACCCGGCGGCCGCAACAGATCGTTTTATAAATTTTTTTT
TTTGAAAAAGAAAAAGCCCGAAAGGCGGCAACCTCTCGGGCTTCTGGATTTCCGATCAACGCAGGAGTCG
TTCGGAAAGTAGCTGTTCCAGAATTATAGGCGCAGAGACACCAGATTCCAAGATGGCTCTGTTAAATTGT
TGTAGTATGTAGTATCATACAACATACTACAGTACAGAGGCCCGCAAGAATGGCAATCACTAAACAAGAC
ATTTGGCGAGCAGCCGACGAACTGGACGCCGAAGGCATCCGGCCCACTTTGGCCGCCGTGCGCAAGAAAC
TCGGAAGCGGTAGCTTCACAACCATTTCCGATGCAATGGCTGAATGGAAAAACCGCAAGACCGCCACCCT
GCCCTCATCAGACCCATTGCCGGTTGCAGTCAACGAGCATCTTGCCGAGCTTGGCAATGCGCTATGGGCT
ATCGCCCTGGCGCACGCCAACGCCCGGTTTGACGAAGATCGGAAACAGATCGAGGCCGACAAAGCGGCCA
TCAGCCAGCAGCTTGCCGAAGCAATCGAACTAGCCGACACCTTCACCCGCGAAAACGACCAGCTCCGCGA
ACGAGTGAATCAGCTCGAACCTATGGAACGCGAGCGCGACAAGCTGGCCGACCAGCTTGCCGAAGTGAAA
CGCCGCAGCGGCGAAGAACTAAACCGCTGCATGGAAAAGCTCACCCAACGCGATAACGAGGCTATCGAGG
CCCGCAAACAGGCCAAGGAGGCCATCGAGCGCGCCGCCAGTCTGCAAGGTCAGGTGGAAGCCCTCAAAGA
GCAGGTCGCCAATCTCACAGCCGTCTTGAAAACAGGAGGCAAACAATGAAAAGCGCCCTTGCCGCCCTTC
GCGCGGTCGCGGCCGCTGTCGTCCTAATCGTCAGTGTGCCCGCTTGGGCCGACTTCCGGGGTGAAGTCGT
CCGAATCCTTGACGGTGACACTATCGACGTTTTGGTGAACCGTCAGACCATCCGCGTGAGATTGGCCGAT
ATTGACGCACCGGAAAGCGGCCAAGCCTTCGGCTCCCGTGCTCGCCAACGGCTCGCCGACTTGACCTTTC
GCCAAGAGGTTCAAGTGACCGAAAAAGAGGTTGATCGGTATGGCCGCACTCTTGGGGTCGTTTACGCGCC
GTTGCAATACCCCGGCGGCCAAACACAACTCACCAACATCAATGCGATCATGGTTCAAGAAGGCATGGCC
TGGGCTTACCGTTATTACGGCAAACCAACCGACGCGCAGATGTACGAGTATGAAAAAGAGGCCCGCCGCC
AACGGCTCGGCCTTTGGTCAGACCCGAATGCTCAGGAGCCTTGGAAATGGCGTCGCGCCTCGAAAAATGC
CACGAACTGACACCGGGCACGCCCCTTGTTCGACGCGCCGCAGGCACGTCGAATTTACCGCCGGGACGCC
CCTCGTCCCGACACTTCCAGATCGCCATAGCGCACAGCGCCGATTATCAAAAAGGATCTTCACCTAGATC
CTTTTAAATTAAAAATGAAGTTTTAAATCAATCTAAAGTGTCACGACGTTGTAAAACGACGGCCAGTGAT
CAATTTTTAAAGTATGGGCAATCAATTGCTCCTGTTAAAATTGCTTTAGAAATACTTTGGCAGCGGTTTG
TTGTATTGAGTTTCATTTGCGCATTGGTTAAATGGAAAGTGACAGTACGCTCACTGCAACCTAATATTTT
TGAAATATCCCAAGAGCTTTTTCCTTCGCATGCCCACGCTAAACATTCTTTTTCTCTTTTGGTTAAATCG
TTGTTTGATTTATTATTTGCTATATTTATTTTTCGATAATTATCAACTAGAGAAGGAACAATTAATGGTA
TGTTCATACACGCATGTAAAAATAAACTATCTATATAGTTGTCTTTTTCTGAATGTGCAAAACTAAGCAT
TCCGAAGCCATTGTTAGCCGTATGAATAGGGAAACTAAACCCAGTGATAAGACCTGATGTTTTCGCTTCT
TTAATTACATTTGGAGATTTTTTATTTACAGCATTGTTTTCAAATATATTCCAATTAATTGGTGAATGAT
TGGAGTTAGAATAATCTACTATAGGATCATATTTTATCAAATTAGCGTCATCATAATATTGCCTCCATTT
TTTAGGGTAATTATCTAGGATTGAAATATCAGATTTAACCATAGAATGAGGATAAATGATCGCGAGTAAA
TAATATTCACAATGTACCATTTTAGTCATATCAGATAAGCATTGATTAATATCATTATTGCTTCTACAAG
CTTTAATTTTATTAATTATTCTGTATGTGTCGTCGGCATTTATGTTTTTCATTCTGCCCCTCCGAAAGGC
TTAAGTCCTCGCGTAGTACCTGGGCGCTATCATGCCATACCGCGAAAGGTTTTGCGCCATTCGATGGCGC
GCCGCCCAATTATTGAAGGCCTCCCTAACGGGGGGCCTTTTTTTGTTTCTGGTCTCCCGCTTAACGATCG
TTGGCTGACCTGTAGGATCGTACAGGTTTACGCAAGAAAATGGTTTGTTACAGTCGAATAAAAGCTGTCA
CCGGATGTGCTTTCCGGTCTGATGAGTCCGTGAGGACGAAACAGCCTCTACAAATAATTTTGTTTAAGAA
CTGGGAAGAGCGCAGATTAAAGAGGAGAAATACTAGATGGCTTCCTCCGAAGACGTTATCAAAGAGTTCA
TGCGTTTCAAAGTTCGTATGGAAGGTTCCGTTAACGGTCACGAGTTCGAAATCGAAGGTGAAGGTGAAGG
TCGTCCGTACGAAGGTACCCAGACCGCTAAACTGAAAGTTACCAAAGGTGGTCCGCTGCCGTTCGCTTGG
GACATCCTGTCCCCGCAGTTCCAGTACGGTTCCAAAGCTTACGTTAAACACCCGGCTGACATCCCGGACT
ACCTGAAACTGTCCTTCCCGGAAGGTTTCAAATGGGAACGTGTTATGAACTTCGAAGACGGTGGTGTTGT
TACCGTTACCCAGGACTCCTCCCTGCAAGACGGTGAGTTCATCTACAAAGTTAAACTGCGTGGTACCAAC
TTCCCGTCCGACGGTCCGGTTATGCAGAAAAAAACCATGGGTTGGGAAGCTTCCACCGAACGTATGTACC
CGGAAGACGGTGCTCTGAAAGGTGAAATCAAAATGCGTCTGAAACTGAAAGACGGTGGTCACTACGACGC
TGAAGTTAAAACCACCTACATGGCTAAAAAACCGGTTCAGCTGCCGGGTGCTTACAAAACCGACATCAAA
CTGGACATCACCTCCCACAACGAAGACTACACCATCGTTGAACAGTACGAACGTGCTGAAGGTCGTCACT
CCACCGGTGCTTAATAACGCTGATAGTGCTAGTGTAGATCGCGCTTTCCAGTCGGGAAACCTGTCGTGCC
AGCTGCATTAATGAATCGGCCAACGCGCGGGGAGAGGCGGTTTGCGTATTGGGCGCATGCATAAAAACTG
TTGTAATTCATTAAGCATTCTGCCGACATGGAAGCCATCACAAACGGCATGATGAACCTGAATCGCCAGC
GGCATCAGCACCTTGTCGCCTTGCGTATAATATTTGCCCATGGACGCACACCGTGGAAACGGATGAAGGC
ACGAACCCAGTTGACATAAGCCTGTTCGGTTCGTAAACTGTAATGCAAGTAGCGTATGCGCTCACGCAAC
TGGTCCAGAACCTTGACCGAACGCAGCGGTGGTAACGGCGCAGTGGCGGTTTTCATGGCTTGTTATGACT
GTTTTTTTGTACAGTCTATGCCTCGGGCATCCAAGCAGCAAGCGCGTTACGCCGTGGGTCGATGTTTGAT
GTTATGGAGCAGCAACGATGTTACGCAGCAGCAACGATGTTACGCAGCAGGGCAGTCGCCCTAAAACAAA
GTTAGGTGGCTCAAGTATGGGCATCATTCGCACATGTAGGCTCGGCCCTGACCAAGTCAAATCCATGCGG
GCTGCTCTTGATCTTTTCGGTCGTGAGTTCGGAGACGTAGCCACCTACTCCCAACATCAGCCGGACTCCG
ATTACCTCGGGAACTTGCTCCGTAGTAAGACATTCATCGCGCTTGCTGCCTTCGACCAAGAAGCGGTTGT
TGGCGCTCTCGCGGCTTACGTTCTGCCCAAGTTTGAGCAGCCGCGTAGTGAGATCTATATCTATGATCTC
GCAGTCTCCGGAGAGCACCGGAGGCAGGGCATTGCCACCGCGCTCATCAATCTCCTCAAGCATGAGGCCA
ACGCGCTTGGTGCTTATGTGATCTACGTGCAAGCAGATTACGGTGACGATCCCGCAGTGGCTCTCTATAC
AAAGTTGGGCATACGGGAAGAAGTGATGCACTTTGATATCGACCCAAGTACCGCCACCTAACAATTCGTT
CAAGCCGAGATCGGCTTCCCGGCCGCGGAGTTGTTCGGTAAATTGTCACAACGCCGCA
Features (pLannotate 1.2.2; 15 found; start..end, strand, type, name):
     28..48      +  misc_feature   BioBrick suffix: universal suffix for all parts
     49..106     +  terminator     his operon terminator: This putative transcriptin terminator from the E. coli his operon has a 2-bp deletion introduced during synthesis. Its efficiency has not been determined.
    951..1922    +  CDS            RepA: replication protein of plasmid pSa; repA
   1959..2394    +  rep_origin     pSa ori: origin of replication from bacterial plasmid pSa
   2640..3266    +  CDS            YNU1_SHIFL: Protein predicted: Swiss-Prot protein existence level 4. May influence the expression of the nuc gene. From Shigella flexneri.
   3266..3787    +  CDS            nuc: NUC_SHIFL - Protein inferred from homology: Swiss-Prot protein existence level 3. From Shigella flexneri.
   3960..3989    -  CDS            lacZα (fragment): LacZα fragment of β-galactosidase; lacZ fragment
   3993..4742    -  CDS            luxR: LUXR_ALIFS - Experimental evidence at protein level: Swiss-Prot protein existence level 1. Transcriptional activator of the bioluminescence operon. Binds to the OHHL autoinducer. From Aliivibrio fischeri (Vibrio fischeri).
   4782..4827    -  promoter       lacI promoter (fragment): lacI
   4965..5014    +  misc_RNA       sTRSV HHRz: hammerhead ribozyme from the tobacco ringspot virus satellite RNA (Khvorova et al., 2003)
   5077..5751    +  CDS            mRFP1: mRFP1 is a basic (constitutively fluorescent) red fluorescent protein published in 2002, derived from Discosoma sp.. It is reported to be a somewhat slowly-maturing monomer with low acid sensitivity.
   5782..5866    -  CDS            lacI (fragment): lac repressor; lacI; The lac repressor binds to the lac operator to inhibit transcription in E. coli. This inhibition can be relieved by adding lactose or isopropyl-β-D-thiogalactopyranoside (IPTG).
   5877..5993    -  CDS            CmR (fragment): chloramphenicol acetyltransferase; cat; confers resistance to chloramphenicol
   6031..6059    +  promoter       Pc promoter: intI1 (promoter lies within the coding sequence); class 1 integron promoter
   6248..6781    +  CDS            GmR: gentamycin acetyltransferase; aacC1; confers resistance to gentamycin
