[The description below was written by a language model from this plasmid's Addgene catalogue record and pLannotate feature annotations shown in this document.]
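Description:
pWLxR5 is a low-copy, broad-host-range bacterial expression vector from a modular plasmid toolbox built for controlled gene expression across the Proteobacteria. The backbone is not named in the record, but the 6.8 kb sequence carries the IncW replicon of plasmid pSa, comprising the RepA replication protein gene followed by the pSa origin, which allows maintenance in diverse Gram-negative hosts. Two adjacent open reading frames matching a Shigella flexneri nuclease gene (nuc) and its putative regulator also lie next to the replicon. Selection is by gentamicin, conferred by the aacC1 acetyltransferase gene driven by the class 1 integron Pc promoter.

The payload is a LuxR-regulated reporter module. The luxR gene from Aliivibrio fischeri, encoding the acyl-homoserine lactone–responsive transcriptional activator, sits on the reverse strand downstream of a lacI promoter fragment, which presumably provides constitutive expression. Divergently oriented from it is the mRFP1 coding sequence, which the catalogue entry says is controlled by the PLuxB promoter; that promoter is not itself annotated in the feature table. A hammerhead ribozyme from the tobacco ringspot virus satellite RNA lies upstream of mRFP1, where such elements act as insulators that cleave the 5′ leader to make expression less dependent on promoter context. A his operon terminator and a BioBrick suffix are also present, along with short lacZα, lacI and chloramphenicol-resistance fragments that appear to be nonfunctional remnants. Part of the plasmid derives from a previously deposited sensor strain. The red fluorescent readout makes it suitable for characterising autoinducer-dependent induction in different hosts, and mRFP could be replaced with a gene of interest.
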