Addgene plasmid #149490: pWLxR5
Purpose: Broad-Host range expression vector, incW (pSa) origin, LuxR activator, PLuxB promoter, mRFP, Gentamicin Resistance Marker.
Depositing lab: Christopher Reisch. Depositing organization: University of Florida. Publication: A plasmid toolbox for controlled gene expression across the Proteobacteria. Schuster LA, Reisch CR. Nucleic Acids Res. 2021 Jun 14. pii: 6298615. doi: 10.1093/nar/gkab496. PubMed 34125913.
Backbone
  Vector backbone: Unspecified
  Vector type: Bacterial Expression, Synthetic Biology
Growth in bacteria
  Bacterial resistance: Gentamicin, 10 μg/mL
  Growth temperature: 37°C
  Growth strain: DH5alpha
  Copy number: Low Copy
Gene/Insert
  Gene/Insert name: LuxR-mRFP
  Species: Synthetic
  Promoter: PLuxB
  Cloning method: Ligation Independent Cloning
Resource information
  A portion of this plasmid was derived from a plasmid made by: sAJM.1506 was received from Addgene from a deposit by Christopher Voight (Addgene plasmid # 108254)
Terms and licenses: Academic/Nonprofit Terms; Industry Terms: Not Available to Industry
How to cite: pWLxR5 was a gift from Christopher Reisch (Addgene plasmid # 149490 ; http://n2t.net/addgene:149490 ; RRID:Addgene_149490)
